Addgene plasmid #133204: pOPS0563
Purpose: Reporter plasmid with a 12-nucleotide specific "barcode" sequence. This plasmid is not available as an individual bacterial stab, but can be requested as part of the Plasmid-ID Kit (Kit #1000000168 ).
Depositing lab: Philip Poole. Depositing organization: University of Oxford. Publication: Optimizing Rhizobium-legume symbioses by simultaneous measurement of rhizobial competitiveness and N2 fixation in nodules. Mendoza-Suarez MA, Geddes BA, Sanchez-Canizares C, Ramirez-Gonzalez RH, Kirchhelle C, Jorrin B, Poole PS. Proc Natl Acad Sci U S A. 2020 May 5;117(18):9822-9831. doi: 10.1073/pnas.1921225117. Epub 2020 Apr 21. PubMed 32317381.
Backbone
  Vector backbone: pOGG026 (Addgene ID 113992)
  Vector type: Bacterial Expression
Growth in bacteria
  Bacterial resistance: Kanamycin, 50 μg/mL
  Growth temperature: 37°C
  Growth strain: ST18 (S17 delta pir delta hemA)
  Copy number: Low Copy
Gene/Insert
  Gene/Insert name: PU module (PsNifH from pOGG043), SC module (sfGFP from pOGG037), and T module (GGTGACTAGTTC and universal primer binding site)
  Species: Synthetic
  Mutation: Domesticated for Golden Gate cloning
  Cloning method: Unknown
Terms and licenses: Academic/Nonprofit Terms; Industry Terms: Not Available to Industry
Depositor comments: The only difference is the sequence: GGTGACTAGTTC . Please note that this plasmid may require a unique bacterial strain, so make sure to confirm that you can also obtain the appropriate growth strain. Please contact us or contact our distributors if you have any questions. This plasmid is not available as an individual bacterial stab, but can be requested as part of the Plasmid-ID Kit (Kit #1000000168 ).
How to cite: pOPS0563 was a gift from Philip Poole (Addgene plasmid # 133204)
