[The description below was written by a language model from this plasmid's Addgene catalogue record and pLannotate feature annotations shown in this document.]
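Description:
pOPS0563 is a low-copy, broad-host-range bacterial reporter plasmid built on the pOGG026 backbone by Golden Gate assembly of domesticated modules. It is one member of a Plasmid-ID kit whose plasmids differ from each other only in a 12-nucleotide barcode. The annotated 7,030-nt sequence shows an RK2/IncP-type replicon: oriV with its trans-acting activator gene trfA supports replication in diverse Gram-negative hosts, and an IncP oriT allows conjugative mobilisation from a donor strain that supplies transfer functions, consistent with the ST18 growth strain listed. Stable inheritance without antibiotic pressure is provided by the par region, in which the parDE toxin-antitoxin pair kills plasmid-free segregants and parA and parB contribute to partitioning. Selection is by kanamycin through aphA1 (nptI). Short annotated fragments of the Tn5 transposase, the CloDF13 origin and lacZα are probably backbone or cloning remnants rather than functional parts.

The payload consists of three modules. The promoter module is the nifH promoter (PsNifH), which the feature table does not annotate but which presumably lies in the unannotated stretch upstream of the reporter. The coding module is superfolder GFP. The terminator-position module carries the plasmid-specific barcode together with a universal primer binding site. Lambda t0 and rrnB T1 terminators flank the cassette region and insulate it from backbone transcription. Because nifH is a nitrogenase gene, sfGFP fluorescence serves as a readout of nitrogen-fixation gene expression, while the barcode allows each strain carrying a kit plasmid to be identified by amplification and sequencing. According to the associated publication title, the system is used to measure rhizobial competitiveness and N2 fixation in legume nodules simultaneously.
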