Features (pLannotate 1.2.2; 14 found; start..end, strand, type, name):
      9..103     +  terminator     lambda t0 terminator: transcription terminator from phage lambda
    213..1025    +  CDS            aphA1: KKA1_ECOLX - Also known as nptI. Protein inferred from homology: Swiss-Prot protein existence level 3. Resistance to kanamycin and structurally-related aminoglycosides, including amikacin. From Escherichia coli.
   1179..1287    +  oriT           oriT: incP origin of transfer
   1348..2496    -  CDS            trfA: trans-acting replication protein that binds to and activates oriV
   2548..2829    -  CDS            tnpA (fragment): TN5P_ECOLX - Also known as tnp. Experimental evidence at protein level: Swiss-Prot protein existence level 1. Mediates transposition of transposon Tn5 by a 'cut and paste' mechanism. First, the monomeric transposase binds the 19 bp inverted DNA repeats flanking the transposon. Then, dimerization of the DNA- bound transposase creates a synaptic DNA complex. After nicking of the first DNA strand, excision of the transposon proceeds through a series of intermediates. The transposase then mediates the insertion of the transposon at a new site by strand transfer. The activity of the wild- type tran
   2889..3420    -  rep_origin     oriV: incP origin of replication
   3476..3511    -  rep_origin     CloDF13 ori (fragment): Plasmids containing the CloDF13 (CDF) origin of replication can be propagated in E. coli cells that contain additional plasmids with compatible origins.
   3635..3943    -  CDS            parE: PARE_ECOLX - Experimental evidence at protein level: Swiss-Prot protein existence level 1. Toxin component of a type II toxin-antitoxin (TA) system involved in plasmid partition. Acts by inhibiting DNA gyrase, converting supercoiled plasmid DNA into a singly cleaved linear form in an ATP-dependent fashion. To do so it probably interacts with one of the gyrase subunits. Gyrase inhibition is prevented by antitoxin ParD, and is reversed in vitro by incubation with ParD. In cells that have lost the plasmid filamentation and growth inhibition occur; this is suppressed when ParD is supplied in trans
   3943..4191    -  CDS            parD: PARD_ECOLX - Experimental evidence at protein level: Swiss-Prot protein existence level 1. Antitoxin component of a type II toxin-antitoxin (TA) system involved in plasmid partition. Inhibits the anti-DNA gyrase activity of toxin ParE; reverses and restores gyrase catalytic activity in vitro. The parDE operon alone is capable of stabilizing an RK2-derived minireplicon under defined growth conditions in several different Gram- negative bacteria. It does so by the post-segregational killing (PSK) of plasmid-free cells, also referred to as a plasmid addiction system. Binds its own promoter, autor
   4320..5162    +  CDS            parB: PARB4_ECOLX - Protein predicted: Swiss-Prot protein existence level 4. Involved in plasmid partition. From Escherichia coli.
   5126..5782    +  CDS            parA: PARA4_ECOLX - Protein inferred from homology: Swiss-Prot protein existence level 3. Involved in plasmid partition. From Escherichia coli.
   5942..6028    -  terminator     rrnB T1 terminator: Escherichia coli rrnB; transcription terminator T1 from the E. coli rrnB gene
   6275..6988    +  CDS            superfolder GFP: GFP variant that folds robustly even when fused to poorly folded proteins (Pédelacq et al., 2006)
   7008..7030    +  CDS            lacZα (fragment): LacZα fragment of β-galactosidase; lacZ fragment
>Addgene plasmid #133204 | pOPS0563 | addgene full sequence | sequence record 276052 | Addgene NGS Result
CGCTCTTGGACTCCTGTTGATAGATCCAGTAATGACCTCAGAACTCCATCTGGATTTGTTCAGAACGCTC
GGTTGCCGCCGGGCGTTTTTTATTGGTGAGAATCCAGGCAATTGTGTCTCAAAATCTCTGATGTTACATT
GCACAAGATAAAAATATATCATCATGAACAATAAAACTGTCTGCTTACATAAACAGTAATACAAGGGGTG
TTATGAGCCATATTCAGCGTGAAACGAGCTGTAGCCGTCCGCGTCTGAACAGCAACATGGATGCGGATCT
GTATGGCTATAAATGGGCGCGTGATAACGTGGGTCAGAGCGGCGCGACCATTTATCGTCTGTATGGCAAA
CCGGATGCGCCGGAACTGTTTCTGAAACATGGCAAAGGCAGCGTGGCGAACGATGTGACCGATGAAATGG
TGCGTCTGAACTGGCTGACCGAATTTATGCCGCTGCCGACCATTAAACATTTTATTCGCACCCCGGATGA
TGCGTGGCTGCTGACCACCGCGATTCCGGGCAAAACCGCGTTTCAGGTGCTGGAAGAATATCCGGATAGC
GGCGAAAACATTGTGGATGCGCTGGCCGTGTTTCTGCGTCGTCTGCATAGCATTCCGGTGTGCAACTGCC
CGTTTAACAGCGATCGTGTGTTTCGTCTGGCCCAGGCGCAGAGCCGTATGAACAACGGCCTGGTGGATGC
GAGCGATTTTGATGATGAACGTAACGGCTGGCCGGTGGAACAGGTGTGGAAAGAAATGCATAAACTGCTG
CCGTTTAGCCCGGATAGCGTGGTGACCCACGGCGATTTTAGCCTGGATAACCTGATTTTCGATGAAGGCA
AACTGATTGGCTGCATTGATGTGGGCCGTGTGGGCATTGCGGATCGTTATCAGGATCTGGCCATTCTGTG
GAACTGCCTGGGCGAATTTAGCCCGAGCCTGCAAAAACGTCTGTTTCAGAAATATGGCATTGATAATCCG
GATATGAACAAACTGCAATTTCATCTGATGCTGGATGAATTTTTCTAATAATTAATTGAACTACTTTTCC
GCTGCATAACCCTGCTTCGGGGTCATTATAGCGATTTTTTCGGTATATCCATCCTTTTTCGCACGATATA
CAGGATTTTGCCAAAGGGTTCGTGTAGACTTTCCTTGGTGTATCCAACGGCGTCAGCCGGGCAGGATAGG
TGAAGTAGGCCCACCCGCGAGCGGGTGTTCCTTCTTCACTGTCCCTTATTCGCACCTGGCGGTGCTCAAC
GGGAATCCTGCTCTGCGAGGCTGGCCGTAGGCCGGCCGCGATGCAGGTGGCTGCTGAACCCCCAGCCGGA
ACTGACCCCACAAGGCCCTAGCGTTTGCAATGCACCAGGTCATCATTGACCCAGGCGTGTTCCACCAGGC
CGCTGCCTCGCAACTCTTCGCAGGCTTCGCCGACCTGCTCGCGCCACTTCTTCACGCGGGTGGAATCCGA
TCCGCACATGAGGCGGAAGGTTTCCAGCTTGAGCGGGTACGGCTCCCGGTGCGAGCTGAAATAGTCGAAC
ATCCGTCGGGCCGTCGGCGACAGCTTGCGGTACTTCTCCCATATGAATTTCGTGTAGTGGTCGCCAGCAA
ACAGCACGACGATTTCCTCGTCGATCAGGACCTGGCAACGGGACGTTTTCTTGCCACGGTCCAGGACGCG
GAAGCGGTGCAGCAGCGACACCGATTCCAGGTGCCCAACGCGGTCGGACGTGAAGCCCATCGCCGTCGCC
TGTAGGCGCGACAGGCATTCCTCGGCCTTCGTGTAATACCGGCCATTGATCGACCAGCCCAGGTCCTGGC
AAAGCTCGTAGAACGTGAAGGTGATCGGCTCGCCGATAGGGGTGCGCTTCGCGTACTCCAACACCTGCTG
CCACACCAGTTCGTCATCGTCGGCCCGCAGCTCGACGCCGGTGTAGGTGATCTTCACGTCCTTGTTGACG
TGGAAAATGACCTTGTTTTGCAGCGCCTCGCGCGGGATTTTCTTGTTGCGCGTGGTGAACAGGGCAGAGC
GGGCCGTGTCGTTTGGCATCGCTCGCATCGTGTCCGGCCACGGCGCAATATCGAACAAGGAAAGCTGCAT
TTCCTTGATCTGCTGCTTCGTGTGTTTCAGCAACGCGGCCTGCTTGGCTTCGCTGACCTGTTTTGCCAGG
TCCTCGCCGGCGGTTTTTCGCTTCTTGGTCGTCATAGTTCCTCGCGTGTCGATGGTCATCGACTTCGCCA
AACCTGCCGCCTCCTGTTCGAGCCGACGCGAACGCTCCACGGCGGCCGATGGCGCGGGCAGGGCAGGGGG
AGCCAGTTGCACGCTGTCGCGCTCGATCTTGGCCGTAGCTTGCTGGACTATCGAGCCGACGGACTGGAAG
GTTTCGCGGGGCGCACGCATGACGGTGCGGCTTGCGATGGTTTCGGCATCCTCGGCGGAAAACCCCGCGT
CGATCAGTTCTTGCCTGTATGCCTTCCGGTCAAACGTCCGATTCATTCACCCTCCTTGCGGGATTGCCCC
GGAATTAATTCCCCGGATCGATCCGTCGATCTTGATCCCCTGCGCCATCAGATCCTTGGCGGCAAGAAAG
CCATCCAGTTTACTTTGCAGGGCTTCCCAACCTTACCAGAGGGCGCCCCAGCTGGCAATTCCGGTTCGCT
TGCTGTCCATAAAACCGCCCAGTCTAGCTATCGCCATGTAAGCCCACTGCAAGCTACCTGCTTTCTCTTT
GCGCTTGCGTTTTCCCTTGTCCAGATAGCCCAGTAGCTGACATTCATCCGGGGTCAGCACCGTTTCTGCG
GACTGGCTTTCTACGTGGCTGCCATTTTTGGGGTGAGGCCGTTCGCGGCCGAGGGGCGCAGCCCCTGGGG
GGATGGGAGGCCCGCGTTAGCGGGCCGGGAGGGTTCGAGAAGGGGGGGCACCCCCCTTCGGCGTGCGCGG
TCACGCGCACAGGGCGCAGCCCTGGTTAAAAACAAGGTTTATAAATATTGGTTTAAAAGCAGGTTAAAAG
ACAGGTTAGCGGTGGCCGAAAAACGGGCGGAAACCCTTGCAAATGCTGGATTTTCTGCCTGTGGACAGCC
CCTCAAATGTCAATAGGTGCGCCCCTCATCTGTCAGCACTCTGCCCCTCAAGTGTCAAGGATCGCGCCCC
TCATCTGTCAGTAGTCGCGCCCCTCAAGTGTCAATACCGCAGGGCACTTATCCCCAGGCTTGTCCACATC
ATCTGTGGGAAACTCGCGTAAAATCAGGCGTTTTCGCCGATTTGCGAGGCTGGCCAGCTCCACGTCGCCG
GCCGAAATCGAGCCTGCCCCTCATCTGTCAACGCCGCGCCGGGTGAGTCGGCCCCTCAAGTGTCAACGTC
CGCCCCTCATCTGTCAGTGAGGGCCAAGTTTTCCGCGAGGTATCCACAACGCCGGCGGCCCTACATGGCT
CTGCTGTAGTGAGTGGGTTGCGCTCCGGCAGCGGTCCTGATCCCCCGCAGAAAAAAAGGATCTCAAGAAG
ATCCTTTGATCTTTTCTACATTACTGCATGAGCTTGTGGAAGTGTGCTGAGCATAAATGATTCTCCTAGC
TGTTCTTTGGGTAAGTACGCCATCAGGACGTTGTGAGTGGCGCGATTTTTAGCGGCTGAAATCAGCCCTT
GAGCCTGTCGGCAAGTCGCGTCATGAGGTCCATGCGCTCATGCAGGATCGCCACGACCAACGCGGGTTCG
CCCGCACGCGGCAGGCAAAAAACGTAGTGGTGTTCGCAGCGGGCCATCCGCAGCGCGGGAAAGAGTTCGC
TCATGTCCTTAAACGGGCCTTCGCCGGCGGCAAGCCTGGCTATGCCCTGTTCCAGCTTAGCGATATAGCG
GCGCACCTGCGCCGCGCCCCACTCCCGGCGCGTGTAGCGGATGATGCCGCGTAGATCGGCTTCGGCCTCA
GCCGTGAGGATGTAGGCCGTCAAGCGCGATCCCCGCTGAGTTCTTCATCAAGAATTTCGCCGACGCTCTT
GGTGGACACCTTGCCGGCAAGCCCATCGTTGATGCGGTTCCCCAGCATGGTTTTCAGTTCCTGCCATGCC
TGATCGGCATCAGCGTCACCGGGGAACAGACGTTCGAGGGCGTATTGCTTAATGGTCTTGCCCTGCAAGG
CGGCCAGGGCTTTCAGGCTCTGGTGCTGCTGGTCCGTCATGTCGATTGTCAGGCGGCTCATTGGATAACC
TCCATAAAATACACGTAACCACATTAGCACATATGTGGGCGTGAGGCTACAGCGCGAGGCGCATTAAGGT
CGGGAAAATGCGCTAGGCGCATTTAAATTGCGTATTGCTGTAATGCGCCATGCCGGCTAGACTAGGCCCA
AATGGGTATACCCAATTTGACCAAGGGGGACGCGATGAGGGCGGCCAAGCACTACCGACAACTTCTATCC
ATCGACTTCAACATCGAGGCGCTGGCCTTCGTGCCTGGACCCGACGGCACACGCGGCCGGCGCATCCACG
TCCTGGGGCGCGAGGTCCGCGACCGGCCCGGCCTGGTCGAGTACCTTTCGCCGGCGTTCGGCTCGCGGGT
GGCGCTGGACGGCTACTGCAAGGCCAATTTCGATGCAGTGCTGCACCTGGCGTACCCCGATCATCAGCAA
TGGGGCCACGCATGAAGCGCCGAAGCTACGCCATGCTGCGCGCCGCTGCCGCGCTGGCCGTCCTGGTCGT
TGCCTCGCCGGCATGGGCCGAGCTGCGCGGCGAGGTCGTGCGCATCATCGACGGCGACACCATCGACGTG
CTGGTAGACAAGCAGCCGGTGCGCGTGCGCCTGGTGGACATTGACGCGCCGGAAAAGCGGCAAGCCTTCG
GCGAACGTGCGCGCCAGGCGCTGGCCGGCATGGTGTTCCGCCGGCACGTCCTGGTCGACGAGAAGGACAC
CGACCGTTACGGCCGCACGCTGGGCACCGTCTGGGTCAACATGGAGCTGGCCAGCCGGCCGCCGCAGCCG
CGCAACGTCAACGCCGCGATGGTTCACCAGGGCATGGCGTGGGCCTATCGCTTCCACGGCCGCGCGGCCG
ACCCTGAAATGCTGCGGCTCGAACAGGAGGCGCGAGGCAAGCGCGTCGGCCTCTGGTCCGATCCGCACGC
CGTCGAGCCGTGGAAATGGCGACGCGAGAGCAACAACCGGAGGGACGAAGGTTGAAGGTCGCCCGCATCT
ACCTGCGCGCCAGTACGGACGAGCAGAATCTTGAACGCCAGGAGAGCCTTGTAGCGGCCACGCGGGCCGC
CGGGTACTACGTCGCCGGCATCTACCGCGAGAAGGCGTCCGGCGCACGCGCCGACCGGCCCGAGCTGCTG
CGCATGATCGCGGACCTGCAACCTGGTGAAGTCGTCGTTGCGGAGAAGATCGACCGCATCAGCCGCTTGC
CGTTGGCCGAGGCCGAGCGCCTGGTTGCGTCGATCCGGGCCAAAGGGGCCAAGCTGGCCGTGCCTGGCGT
GGTGGACCTGTCGGAGCTGGCCGCCGAGGCGAACGGAGTGGCGAAAATCGTTCTGGAATCCGTCCAGGAC
ATGCTTTTGAAGCTCGCCTTGCAGATGGCCCGCGACGACTACGAGGATCGGCGCGAGCGTCAACGTCAGG
GTGTCCAGTTGGCGAAGGCCGCCGGCCGCTACACCGGCCGCAAACGTGACGCCGGCATGCACGACCGCAT
CATCACGCTTCGCTCCGGCGGATCGAGCATTGCCAAGACGGCCAAGCTGGTCGGATGCAGCCCGAGCCAG
GTCAAACGAGTGTGGGCGGCCTGGAACGCGCAGCAGCAAAAATAAAGCCGGGCAGTGCCCGGCTTTTCTC
ACCTTTTCGCGTCCCGCAGGGCCGCTGCGAGCGCCCTACCTAGATCCTCGCTTTCCCCCTCGGTGTAGTC
CGGCCAGGGCACGAAGGGCGCGGATGCGAACCTGTTGAGCAGGTCAGATCTAGGGCGGCGGATTTGTCCT
ACTCAGGAGAGCGTTCACCGACAAACAACAGATAAAACGAAAGGCCCAGTCTTTCGACTGAGCCTTTCGT
TTTATTTGATGCCTGCCGAATTCGGATCCGGAGCTCGACACGACATTGTCGTCACCTTTGTCGGGTCCGC
GACAAGCTTTTTGTTCCTCGATCCCGTATGTTTTCGCCTAAATATCTGAAACAGCAGCAAATTATTTTTC
GTTAGCTCAATCGGCCCACTTGGCACGAGTCTTGAAATTTATTGCGAGGCGGCGGAGCTGCCGGCCGCAT
CCGTGCGGCATAACCACGGTTGTGAACAAATGAAGGAAGGCCAAATGCGTAAAGGCGAAGAGCTGTTCAC
TGGTGTCGTCCCTATTCTGGTGGAACTGGATGGTGATGTCAACGGTCATAAGTTTTCCGTGCGTGGCGAG
GGTGAAGGTGACGCAACTAATGGTAAACTGACGCTGAAGTTCATCTGTACTACTGGTAAACTGCCGGTAC
CTTGGCCGACTCTGGTAACGACGCTGACTTATGGTGTTCAGTGCTTTGCTCGTTATCCGGACCATATGAA
GCAGCATGACTTCTTCAAGTCCGCCATGCCGGAAGGCTATGTGCAGGAACGCACGATTTCCTTTAAGGAT
GACGGCACGTACAAAACGCGTGCGGAAGTGAAATTTGAAGGCGATACCCTGGTAAACCGCATTGAGCTGA
AAGGCATTGACTTTAAAGAAGATGGCAATATCCTGGGCCATAAGCTGGAATACAATTTTAACAGCCACAA
TGTTTACATCACCGCCGATAAACAAAAAAATGGCATTAAAGCGAATTTTAAAATTCGCCACAACGTTGAG
GATGGCAGCGTGCAGCTGGCTGATCACTACCAGCAAAACACTCCAATCGGTGATGGTCCTGTTCTGCTGC
CAGACAATCACTATCTGAGCACGCAAAGCGTTCTGTCTAAAGATCCGAACGAGAAACGCGATCATATGGT
TCTGCTGGAGTTCGTAACCGCAGCGGGCATCACGCATGGTATGGATGAACTGTACAAATGAGCTTGGTGA
CTAGTTCCGTTTTACAACGTCGTGACTGGG
